>Addgene plasmid #208142 | AiP13568 - pAAV-AiE0387m_3xC1-minBG-SYFP2-WPRE3-BGHpA (Alias: CN3568) | addgene full sequence | sequence record 410582 | Addgene NGS Result
CCTGCAGGCAGCTGCGCGCTCGCTCGCTCACTGAGGCCGCCCGGGCGTCGGGCGACCTTTGGTCGCCCGG
CCTCAGTGAGCGAGCGAGCGCGCAGAGAGGGAGTGGCCAACTCCATCACTAGGGGTTCCTGCGGCCGCAC
GCGTATAAGGAGGGTCTTTGTTTCTCTTCCCTGGGAACCGAGCAGCCCCTTTCTCTGAGGGTAGAGTTGG
GGCATGGCTCAACAGAACGACAGTCATCCTGGCTAGTAAGACTCAGAGGCTGGCCTTCAAAGGCTTGAGC
TCCTGGGTGACTGAGCAGTGGAGAAACAGAATCCTGCCCTTGAATTGCATAAGGAGGGTCTTTGTTTCTC
TTCCCTGGGAACCGAGCAGCCCCTTTCTCTGAGGGTAGAGTTGGGGCATGGCTCAACAGAACGACAGTCA
TCCTGGCTAGTAAGACTCAGAGGCTGGCCTTCAAAGGCTTGAGCTCCTGGGTGACTGAGCAGTGGAGAAA
CAGAATCCTGCCCTTGAATTGCATAAGGAGGGTCTTTGTTTCTCTTCCCTGGGAACCGAGCAGCCCCTTT
CTCTGAGGGTAGAGTTGGGGCATGGCTCAACAGAACGACAGTCATCCTGGCTAGTAAGACTCAGAGGCTG
GCCTTCAAAGGCTTGAGCTCCTGGGTGACTGAGCAGTGGAGAAACAGAATCCTGCCCTTGAATTGCGGGC
TGGGCATAAAAGTCAGGGCAGAGCCATCTATTGCTTACATTTGCTTCTGGGATCCAGATCTTTCGAAGCT
AGCGCTACCGGTCGCCACCATGGTGAGCAAGGGCGAGGAGCTGTTCACCGGGGTGGTGCCCATCCTGGTC
GAGCTGGACGGCGACGTAAACGGCCACAAGTTCAGCGTGTCCGGCGAGGGCGAGGGCGATGCCACCTACG
GCAAGCTGACCCTGAAGCTGATCTGCACCACCGGCAAGCTGCCCGTGCCCTGGCCCACCCTCGTGACCAC
CCTGGGCTACGGCGTGCAGTGCTTCGCCCGCTACCCCGACCACATGAAGCAGCACGACTTCTTCAAGTCC
GCCATGCCCGAAGGCTACGTCCAGGAGCGCACCATCTTCTTCAAGGACGACGGCAACTACAAGACCCGCG
CCGAGGTGAAGTTCGAGGGCGACACCCTGGTGAACCGCATCGAGCTGAAGGGCATCGACTTCAAGGAGGA
CGGCAACATCCTGGGGCACAAGCTGGAGTACAACTACAACAGCCACAACGTCTATATCACCGCCGACAAG
CAGAAGAACGGCATCAAGGCCAACTTCAAGATCCGCCACAACATCGAGGACGGCGGCGTGCAGCTCGCCG
ACCACTACCAGCAGAACACCCCCATCGGCGACGGCCCCGTGCTGCTGCCCGACAACCACTACCTGAGCTA
CCAGTCCAAGCTGAGCAAAGACCCCAACGAGAAGCGCGATCACATGGTCCTGCTGGAGTTCGTGACCGCC
GCCGGGATCACTCTCGGCATGGACGAGCTGTACAAGTAAGTCGACGGCGCGCCGCGGCCGCGAATTCGAT
ATCATAATCAACCTCTGGATTACAAAATTTGTGAAAGATTGACTGGTATTCTTAACTATGTTGCTCCTTT
TACGCTATGTGGATACGCTGCTTTAATGCCTTTGTATCATGCTATTGCTTCCCGTATGGCTTTCATTTTC
TCCTCCTTGTATAAATCCTGGTTAGTTCTTGCCACGGCGGAACTCATCGCCGCCTGCCTTGCCCGCTGCT
GGACAGGGGCTCGGCTGTTGGGCACTGACAATTCCGTGGCTCGAGAGATCTTCGACTGTGCCTTCTAGTT
GCCAGCCATCTGTTGTTTGCCCCTCCCCCGTGCCTTCCTTGACCCTGGAAGGTGCCACTCCCACTGTCCT
TTCCTAATAAAATGAGGAAATTGCATCGCATTGTCTGAGTAGGTGTCATTCTATTCTGGGGGGTGGGGTG
GGGCAGGACAGCAAGGGGGAGGATTGGGAAGACAATAGCAGGCATGAGATCTCACGTGCGGACCGAGCGG
CCGCAGGAACCCCTAGTGATGGAGTTGGCCACTCCCTCTCTGCGCGCTCGCTCGCTCACTGAGGCCGGGC
GACCAAAGGTCGCCCGACGCCCGGGCTTTGCCCGGGCGGCCTCAGTGAGCGAGCGAGCGCGCAGCTGCCT
GCAGGGGCGCCTGATGCGGTATTTTCTCCTTACGCATCTGTGCGGTATTTCACACCGCATA
[95 nt withheld, positions 2232-2326]
T
[46 nt withheld, positions 2328-2373]
C
[141 nt withheld, positions 2375-2515]
CCTTTGACGTTGGAGTCCACGTTCTTT
[37 nt withheld, positions 2543-2579]
ACTCTATCTCGGGCTATTCTTTTGATTTATAAGGGATTTTGCCGATTTCGGTCTATTGGTTAAAAAATGA
GCTGATTTAACAAAAATTTAACGCGAATTTTAACAAAATATTAACGTTTACAATTTTATGGTGCACTCTC
AGTACAATCTGCTCTGATGCCGCATAGTTAAGCCAGCCCCGACACCCGCCAACACCCGCTGACGCGCCCT
GACGGGCTTGTCTGCTCCCGGCATCCGCTTACAGACAAGCTGTGACCGTCTCCGGGAGCTGCATGTGTCA
GAGGTTTTCACCGTCATCACCGAAACGCGCGAGACGAAAGGGCCTCGTGATACGCCTATTTTTATAGGTT
AATGTCATGATAATAATGGTTTCTTAGACGTCAGGTGGCACTTTTCGGGGAAATGTGCGCGGAACCCCTA
TTTGTTTATTTTTCTAAATACATTCAAATATGTATCCGCTCATGAGACAATAACCCTGATAAATGCTTCA
ATAATATTGAAAAAGGAAGAGTATGAGTATTCAACATTTCCGTGTCGCCCTTATTCCCTTTTTTGCGGCA
TTTTGCCTTCCTGTTTTTGCTCACCCAGAAACGCTGGTGAAAGTAAAAGATGCTGAAGATCAGTTGGGTG
CACGAGTGGGTTACATCGAACTGGATCTCAACAGCGGTAAGATCCTTGAGAGTTTTCGCCCCGAAGAACG
TTTTCCAATGATGAGCACTTTTAAAGTTCTGCTATGTGGCGCGGTATTATCCCGTATTGACGCCGGGCAA
GAGCAACTCGGTCGCCGCATACACTATTCTCAGAATGACTTGGTTGAGTACTCACCAGTCACAGAAAAGC
ATCTTACGGATGGCATGACAGTAAGAGAATTATGCAGTGCTGCCATAACCATGAGTGATAACACTGCGGC
CAACTTACTTCTGACAACGATCGGAGGACCGAAGGAGCTAACCGCTTTTTTGCACAACATGGGGGATCAT
GTAACTCGCCTTGATCGTTGGGAACCGGAGCTGAATGAAGCCATACCAAACGACGAGCGTGACACCACGA
TGCCTGTAGCAATGGCAACAACGTTGCGCAAACTATTAACTGGCGAACTACTTACTCTAGCTTCCCGGCA
ACAATTAATAGACTGGATGGAGGCGGATAAAGTTGCAGGACCACTTCTGCGCTCGGCCCTTCCGGCTGGC
TGGTTTATTGCTGATAAATCTGGAGCCGGTGAGCGTGGGTCTCGCGGTATCATTGCAGCACTGGGGCCAG
ATGGTAAGCCCTCCCGTATCGTAGTTATCTACACGACGGGGAGTCAGGCAACTATGGATGAACGAAATAG
ACAGATCGCTGAGATAGGTGCCTCACTGATTAAGCATTGGTAACTGTCAGACCAAGTTTACTCATATATA
CTTTAGATTGATTTAAAACTTCATTTTTAATTTAAAAGGATCTAGGTGAAGATCCTTTTTGATAATCTCA
TGACCAAAATCCCTTAACGTGAGTTTTCGTTCCACTGAGCGTCAGACCCCGTAGAAAAGATCAAAGGATC
TTCTTGAGATCCTTTTTTTCTGCGCGTAATCTGCTGCTTGCAAACAAAAAAACCACCGCTACCAGCGGTG
GTTTGTTTGCCGGATCAAGAGCTACCAACTCTTTTTCCGAAGGTAACTGGCTTCAGCAGAGCGCAGATAC
CAAATACTGTTCTTCTAGTGTAGCCGTAGTTAGGCCACCACTTCAAGAACTCTGTAGCACCGCCTACATA
CCTCGCTCTGCTAATCCTGTTACCAGTGGCTGCTGCCAGTGGCGATAAGTCGTGTCTTACCGGGTTGGAC
TCAAGACGATAGTTACCGGATAAGGCGCAGCGGTCGGGCTGAACGGGGGGTTCGTGCACACAGCCCAGCT
TGGAGCGAACGACCTACACCGAACTGAGATACCTACAGCGTGAGCTATGAGAAAGCGCCACGCTTCCCGA
AGGGAGAAAGGCGGACAGGTATCCGGTAAGCGGCAGGGTCGGAACAGGAGAGCGCACGAGGGAGCTTCCA
GGGGGAAACGCCTGGTATCTTTATAGTCCTGTCGGGTTTCGCCACCTCTGACTTGAGCGTCGATTTTTGT
GATGCTCGTCAGGGGGGCGGAGCCTATGGAAAAACGCCAGCAACGCGGCCTTTTTACGGTTCCTGGCCTT
TTGCTGGCCTTTTGCTCACATGT
Features (pLannotate 1.2.2; 14 found; start..end, strand, type, name):
     12..39      +  repeat_region  AAV2 ITR (fragment): inverted terminal repeat of adeno-associated virus serotype 2 inverted
     68..95      +  repeat_region  AAV2 ITR (fragment): inverted terminal repeat of adeno-associated virus serotype 2 inverted
    790..1506    +  CDS            SYFP2: SYFP2 is a basic (constitutively fluorescent) yellow fluorescent protein published in 2006, derived from Aequorea victoria. It is reported to be a very rapidly-maturing monomer with moderate acid sensitivity.
   1546..1703    +  misc_feature   WPRE (fragment): woodchuck hepatitis virus posttranscriptional regulatory element
   1709..1789    +  misc_feature   WPRE (fragment): woodchuck hepatitis virus posttranscriptional regulatory element
   1806..1917    +  polyA_signal   bGH poly(A) signal: bovine growth hormone polyadenylation signal
   2035..2175    +  repeat_region  AAV2 ITR: inverted terminal repeat of adeno-associated virus serotype 2 inverted
   2180..2231    -  misc_feature   bom (fragment): basis of mobility region from pBR322
   2250..2705    +  rep_origin     f1 ori (sequence partly withheld): f1 bacteriophage origin of replication; arrow indicates direction of (+) strand synthesis
   2706..2755    -  misc_feature   bom (fragment): basis of mobility region from pBR322
   2857..2892    -  CDS            rop (fragment): Rop protein, which maintains plasmids at low copy number; rop
   2987..3091    +  promoter       AmpR promoter: bla
   3092..3952    +  CDS            AmpR: β-lactamase; bla; confers resistance to ampicillin, carbenicillin, and related antibiotics
   4123..4711    +  rep_origin     ori: high-copy-number ColE1/pMB1/pBR322/pUC origin of replication
