[The description below was written by a language model from this plasmid's Addgene catalogue record and pLannotate feature annotations shown in this document.]
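Description:
AiP13568 - pAAV-AiE0387m_3xC1-minBG-SYFP2-WPRE3-BGHpA (alias CN3568) is a recombinant AAV transfer plasmid of about 4.8 kb, built on an rAAV backbone and intended for packaging an enhancer-driven fluorescent reporter into AAV particles. In bacteria it is maintained through a high-copy ColE1/pUC-type origin and selected with ampicillin via the bla gene and its own promoter. An f1 phage origin and small remnants of pBR322 bom and rop sequences are also present in the backbone. The viral genome is bounded by AAV2 inverted terminal repeats, which provide the signals for replication and encapsidation. The downstream ITR is annotated in full, whereas only short fragments of the upstream ITR were detected in the sequencing result.

The payload is SYFP2, a rapidly maturing monomeric yellow fluorescent protein derived from Aequorea victoria. It is expressed from a beta-globin minimal promoter, which has little activity by itself and depends on an adjacent enhancer for strength and cell-type specificity. As the name indicates, that element is AiE0387m_3xC1, most plausibly three tandem copies of a core segment of the enhancer. Neither the enhancer nor the minimal promoter is annotated in the feature table, but both presumably occupy the unannotated stretch between the left ITR and the SYFP2 coding sequence. Downstream, two adjoining WPRE fragments correspond to the shortened WPRE3 element that boosts transcript stability and expression, followed by the bovine growth hormone polyadenylation signal. Expression is direct, with no recombinase dependence. The stated purpose is labelling astrocytes with SYFP2 after viral delivery, as part of a collection of enhancer AAVs for genetic access to cortical cell types.
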