Addgene plasmid #208142: AiP13568 - pAAV-AiE0387m_3xC1-minBG-SYFP2-WPRE3-BGHpA (Alias: CN3568)
Purpose: Direct-expressing SYFP2 in astrocytes AAV Virus
Depositing lab: Allen Institute for Brain Science & Jonathan Ting. Depositing organization: Allen Institute. Publication: A suite of enhancer AAVs and transgenic mouse lines for genetic access to cortical cell types. Ben-Simon Y, Hooper M, Narayan S, Daigle TL, Dwivedi D, Way SW, Oster A, Stafford DA, Mich JK, Taormina MJ, Martinez RA, Opitz-Araya X, Roth JR, Alexander JR, Allen S, Amster A, Arbuckle J, Ayala A, Baker PM, Bakken TE, Barcelli T, Barta S, Bendrick J, Bertagnolli D, Bielstein C, Bishwakarma P, Bowlus J, Boyer G, Brouner K, Casian B, Casper T, Chakka AB, Chakrabarty R, Chance RK, Chavan S, Clark M, Colbert K, Collman F, Daniel S, Departee M, DiValentin P, Donadio N, Dotson N, Egdorf T, Fliss T, Gabitto M, Garcia J, Gary A, Gasperini M, Gloe J, Goldy J, Gore BB, Graybuck L, Greisman N, Haeseleer F, Halterman C, Haradon Z, Hastings SD, Helback O, Ho W, Hockemeyer D, Huang C, Huff S, Hunker A, Johansen N, Jones D, Juneau Z, Kalmbach B, Kannan M, Khem S, Kussick E, Kutsal R, Larsen R, Lee C, Lee AY, Leibly M, Lenz GH, Li S, Liang E, Lusk N, Madigan Z, Malloy J, Malone J, McCue R, Melchor J, Mollenkopf T, Moosman S, Morin E, Newman D, Ng L, Ngo K, Omstead V, Otto S, Oyama A, Pena N, Pham T, Phillips E, Pom CA, Potekhina L, Ransford S, Ray PL, Rette D, Reynoldson C, Rimorin C, Rocha D, Ruiz A, Sanchez REA, Sawyer L, Sedeno-Cortes A, Sevigny JP, Shapovalova N, Shepard N, Shulga L, Sigler AR, Siverts L, Soliman S, Somasundaram S, Staats B, Stewart K, Szelenyi E, Tieu M, Trader C, Tran A, van Velthoven CTJ, Walker M, Wang Y, Weed N, Wirthlin M, Wood T, Wynalda B, Yao Z, Zhou T, Ariza J, Dee N, Reding M, Ronellenfitch K, Mufti S, Sunkin SM, Smith KA, Esposito L, Waters J, Thyagarajan B, Yao S, Lein ES, Zeng H, Levi BP, Ngai J, Ting JT, Tasic B. Cell. 2025 May 16:S0092-8674(25)00513-6. doi: 10.1016/j.cell.2025.05.002. PubMed 40403729.
Backbone
  Vector backbone: rAAV
  Backbone manufacturer: Allen Institute for Brain Science
  Vector type: AAV
Growth in bacteria
  Bacterial resistance: Ampicillin, 100 μg/mL
  Growth temperature: 37°C
  Growth strain: NEB Stable
  Copy number: High Copy
Gene/Insert
  Gene/Insert name: SYFP2
  Species: Synthetic
  Insert size (bp): 720
  Mutation: NA
  Promoter: Beta Globin minimal promoter
  Cloning method: Restriction Enzyme; 5′ cloning site Unknown (unknown if destroyed)
Terms and licenses: Academic/Nonprofit Terms; Industry Terms: Not Available to Industry
Depositor comments: Funded by the Brain Initiative. Please visit https://doi.org/10.1101/2023.09.20.558718 for bioRxiv preprint.
How to cite: AiP13568 - pAAV-AiE0387m_3xC1-minBG-SYFP2-WPRE3-BGHpA (Alias: CN3568) was a gift from Allen Institute for Brain Science & Jonathan Ting (Addgene plasmid # 208142 ; http://n2t.net/addgene:208142 ; RRID:Addgene_208142)
